>Addgene plasmid #237166 | NanoLuc-TOM7 Fusion Vector | addgene full sequence | sequence record 473356 | Addgene NGS Result
TCAATATTGGCCATTAGCCATATTATTCATTGGTTATATAGCATAAATCAATATTGGCTATTGGCCATTG
CATACGTTGTATCTATATCATAATATGTACATTTATATTGGCTCATGTCCAATATGACCGCCATGTTGGC
ATTGATTATTGACTAGTTATTAATAGTAATCAATTACGGGGTCATTAGTTCATAGCCCATATATGGAGTT
CCGCGTTACATAACTTACGGTAAATGGCCCGCCTGGCTGACCGCCCAACGACCCCCGCCCATTGACGTCA
ATAATGACGTATGTTCCCATAGTAACGCCAATAGGGACTTTCCATTGACGTCAATGGGTGGAGTATTTAC
GGTAAACTGCCCACTTGGCAGTACATCAAGTGTATCATATGCCAAGTCCGCCCCCTATTGACGTCAATGA
CGGTAAATGGCCCGCCTGGCATTATGCCCAGTACATGACCTTACGGGACTTTCCTACTTGGCAGTACATC
TACGTATTAGTCATCGCTATTACCATGGTGATGCGGTTTTGGCAGTACACCAATGGGCGTGGATAGCGGT
TTGACTCACGGGGATTTCCAAGTCTCCACCCCATTGACGTCAATGGGAGTTTGTTTTGGCACCAAAATCA
ACGGGACTTTCCAAAATGTCGTAATAACCCCGCCCCGTTGACGCAAATGGGCGGTAGGCGTGTACGGTGG
GAGGTCTATATAAGCAGAGCTGGTTTAGTGAACCGTCAGATCACTAGAAGCTTTATTGCGGTAGTTTATC
ACAGTTAAATTGCTAACGCAGTCAGTGCTTCTGACACAACAGTCTCGAACTTAAGCTGCAGAAGTTGGTC
GTGAGGCACTGGGCAGGTAAGTATCAAGGTTACAAGACAGGTTTAAGGAGACCAATAGAAACTGGGCTTG
TCGAGACAGAGAAGACTCTTGCGTTTCTGATAGGCACCTATTGGTCTTACTGACATCCACTTTGCCTTTC
TCTCCACAGGTGTCCACTCCCAGTTCAATTACAGCTCTTAAGGCTAGAGTATTAATACGACTCACTATAG
GGCTAGCGCTCACCATGGTCTTCACACTCGAAGATTTCGTTGGGGACTGGCGACAGACAGCCGGCTACAA
CCTGGACCAAGTCCTTGAACAGGGAGGTGTGTCCAGTTTGTTTCAGAATCTCGGGGTGTCCGTAACTCCG
ATCCAAAGGATTGTCCTGAGCGGTGAAAATGGGCTGAAGATCGACATCCATGTCATCATCCCGTATGAAG
GTCTGAGCGGCGACCAAATGGGCCAGATCGAAAAAATTTTTAAGGTGGTGTACCCTGTGGATGATCATCA
CTTTAAGGTGATCCTGCACTATGGCACACTGGTAATCGACGGGGTTACGCCGAACATGATCGACTATTTC
GGACGGCCGTATGAAGGCATCGCCGTGTTCGACGGCAAAAAGATCACTGTAACAGGGACCCTGTGGAACG
GCAACAAAATTATCGACGAGCGCCTGATCAACCCCGACGGCTCCCTGCTGTTCCGAGTAACCATCAACGG
AGTGACCGGCTGGCGGCTGTGCGAACGCATTCTGGCGGGCTCGAGCGGCGCGATCGCCATGGTGAAGCTC
TCAAAGGAAGCCAAGCAAAGGCTTCAACAACTCTTCAAGGGGTCACAGTTTGCCATCCGGTGGGGGTTCA
TTCCCCTTGTTATCTACCTCGGATTCAAACGCGGGGCCGACCCAGGGATGCCAGAACCTACAGTTCTCTC
ACTTCTCTGGGGAGTTTAAACGAATTCGGGCTCGGTACCCGGGGATCCTCTAGAGTCGACCTGCAGGCAT
GCAAGCTGATCCGGCTGCTAACAAAGCCCGAAAGGAAGCTGAGTTGGCTGCTGCCACCGCTGAGCAATAA
CTAGCATAACCCCTTGGGGCGGCCGCTTCGAGCAGACATGATAAGATACATTGATGAGTTTGGACAAACC
ACAACTAGAATGCAGTGAAAAAAATGCTTTATTTGTGAAATTTGTGATGCTATTGCTTTATTTGTAACCA
TTATAAGCTGCAATAAACAAGTTAACAACAACAATTGCATTCATTTTATGTTTCAGGTTCAGGGGGAGAT
GTGGGAGGTTTTTTTAAGCAAGTAAAACCTCTACAAATGTGGTAAAATCGAATTTTAACAAAATATTAAC
GCTTACAATTTCCTGATGCGGTATTTTCTCCTTACGCATCTGTGCGGTATTTCACACCGCATACGCGGAT
CTGCGCAGCACCATGGCCTGAAATAACCTCTGAAAGAGGAACTTGGTTAGGTACCTTCTGAGGCGGAAAG
AACCAGCTGTGGAATGTGTGTCAGTTAGGGTGTGGAAAGTCCCCAGGCTCCCCAGCAGGCAGAAGTATGC
AAAGCATGCATCTCAATTAGTCAGCAACCAGGTGTGGAAAGTCCCCAGGCTCCCCAGCAGGCAGAAGTAT
GCAAAGCATGCATCTCAATTAGTCAGCAACCATAGTCCCGCCCCTAACTCCGCCCATCCCGCCCCTAACT
CCGCCCAGTTCCGCCCATTCTCCGCCCCATGGCTGACTAATTTTTTTTATTTATGCAGAGGCCGAGGCCG
CCTCGGCCTCTGAGCTATTCCAGAAGTAGTGAGGAGGCTTTTTTGGAGGCCTAGGCTTTTGCAAAAAGCT
TAATTAACTGTTGACAATTAATCATCGGCATAGTATATCGGCATAGTATAATACGACAAGGTGAGGAACT
AAACCCAGGAGGCAGATCATGATTGAACAAGATGGATTGCACGCAGGTTCTCCGGCCGCTTGGGTGGAGA
GGCTATTCGGCTATGACTGGGCACAACAGACAATCGGCTGCTCTGATGCCGCCGTGTTCCGGCTGTCAGC
GCAGGGGCGCCCGGTTCTTTTTGTCAAGACCGACCTGTCCGGTGCCCTGAATGAACTGCAGGACGAGGCA
GCGCGGCTATCGTGGCTGGCCACGACGGGCGTTCCTTGCGCAGCTGTGCTCGACGTTGTCACTGAAGCGG
GAAGGGACTGGCTGCTATTGGGCGAAGTGCCGGGGCAGGATCTCCTGTCATCTCACCTTGCTCCTGCCGA
GAAAGTATCCATCATGGCTGATGCAATGCGGCGGCTGCATACGCTTGATCCGGCTACCTGCCCATTCGAC
CACCAAGCGAAACATCGCATCGAGCGAGCACGTACTCGGATGGAAGCCGGTCTTGTCGATCAGGATGATC
TGGACGAAGAGCATCAGGGGCTCGCGCCAGCCGAACTGTTCGCCAGGCTCAAGGCGCGCATGCCCGACGG
CGAGGATCTCGTCGTGACCCATGGCGATGCCTGCTTGCCGAATATCATGGTGGAAAATGGCCGCTTTTCT
GGATTCATCGACTGTGGCCGGCTGGGTGTGGCGGACCGCTATCAGGACATAGCGTTGGCTACCCGTGATA
TTGCTGAAGAGCTTGGCGGCGAATGGGCTGACCGCTTCCTCGTGCTTTACGGTATCGCCGCTCCCGATTC
GCAGCGCATCGCCTTCTATCGCCTTCTTGACGAGTTCTTCTGAGCGGGACTCTGGGGTTCGAAATGACCG
ACCAAGCGACGCCCAACCTGCCATCACGATGGCCGCAATAAAATATCTTTATTTTCATTACATCTGTGTG
TTGGTTTTTTGTGTGAATCGATAGCGATAAGGATCCGCTCATGCGATGATAAGCTGTCAAACATGAGAAT
TACAACTTATATCGTATGGGGCTGACTTCAGGTGCTACATTTGAAGAGATAAATTGCACTGAAATCTAGA
AATATTTTATCTGATTAATAAGATGATCTTCTTGAGATCGTTTTGGTCTGCGCGTAATCTCTTGCTCTGA
AAACGAAAAAACCGCCTTGCAGGGCGGTTTTTCGAAGGTTCTCTGAGCTACCAACTCTTTGAACCGAGGT
AACTGGCTTGGAGGAGCGCAGTCACCAAAACTTGTCCTTTCAGTTTAGCCTTAACCGGCGCATGACTTCA
AGACTAACTCCTCTAAATCAATTACCAGTGGCTGCTGCCAGTGGTGCTTTTGCATGTCTTTCCGGGTTGG
ACTCAAGACGATAGTTACCGGATAAGGCGCAGCGGTCGGACTGAACGGGGGGTTCGTGCATACAGTCCAG
CTTGGAGCGAACTGCCTACCCGGAACTGAGTGTCAGGCGTGGAATGAGACAAACGCGGCCATAACAGCGG
AATGACACCGGTAAACCGAAAGGCAGGAACAGGAGAGCGCACGAGGGAGCCGCCAGGGGGAAACGCCTGG
TATCTTTATAGTCCTGTCGGGTTTCGCCACCACTGATTTGAGCGTCAGATTTCGTGATGCTTGTCAGGGG
GGCGGAGCCTATGGAAAAACGGCTTTGCCGCGGCCCTCTCACTTCCCTGTTAAGTATCTTCCTGGCATCT
TCCAGGAAATCTCCGCCCCGTTCGTAAGCCATTTCCGCTCGCCGCAGTCGAACGACCGAGCGTAGCGAGT
CAGTGAGCGAGGAAGCGGAATATATCCTGTATCACATATTCTGCTGACGCACCGGTGCAGCCTTTTTTCT
CCTGCCACATGAAGCACTTCACTGACACCCTCATCAGTGCCAACATAGTAAGCCAGTATACACTCCGCTA
GCGCTGATGTCCGGCGGTGCTTTTGCCGTTACGCACCACCCCGTCATGAGATTACGCGTTTTAGCGGTGC
GTACAATTAAGGGATTATGGTAAATCCACTTACTGTCTGCCCTCGTAGCCATCGAGATAAACCGCAGTAC
TCCGGCCACGATGCGTCCGGCGTAGAGGATCGAGATCT
Features (pLannotate 1.2.2; 23 found; start..end, strand, type, name):
    140..517     +  enhancer       CMV enhancer: human cytomegalovirus immediate early enhancer
    519..718     +  promoter       CMV promoter: human cytomegalovirus (CMV) immediate early promoter
    857..989     +  intron         chimeric intron: chimera between introns from human β-globin and immunoglobulin heavy chain genes
   1033..1051    +  promoter       T7 promoter: promoter for bacteriophage T7 RNA polymerase
   1065..1577    +  CDS            Nluc: NanoLuc® luciferase human codon-optimized
   1599..1763    +  CDS            TOMM7: TOM7_HUMAN - Also known as TOM7, TOMM07. Experimental evidence at protein level: Swiss-Prot protein existence level 1. Required for assembly and stability of the TOM complex. Positive regulator of PRKN translocation to damaged mitochondria. Acts probably by stabilizing PINK1 on the outer membrane of depolarized mitochondria. From Homo sapiens (Human).
   1772..1827    +  misc_feature   MCS: pUC18/19 multiple cloning site
   1834..1883    +  CDS            SET1 (fragment): solubility-enhancement tag derived from T7 phage gene 10B
   1891..1910    +  terminator     T7 terminator (fragment): transcription terminator for bacteriophage T7 RNA polymerase
   1932..2053    -  polyA_signal   SV40 poly(A) signal: SV40 polyadenylation signal
   2076..2144    -  CDS            large T antigen (fragment): large T antigen from SV40 (simian virus 40)
   2149..2181    +  rep_origin     M13 ori (fragment): M13 bacteriophage origin of replication; arrow indicates direction of (+) strand synthesis
   2182..2233    -  misc_feature   bom (fragment): basis of mobility region from pBR322
   2298..2655    +  promoter       SV40 promoter: SV40 enhancer and early promoter
   2670..2717    +  promoter       EM7 promoter: synthetic bacterial promoter&nbsp
   2749..3540    +  CDS            neo: KKA2_KLEPN - Also known as kan, nptII. Experimental evidence at protein level: Swiss-Prot protein existence level 1. Resistance to kanamycin, neomycin, paromomycin, ribostamycin, butirosin and gentamicin B. From Klebsiella pneumoniae.
   3607..3655    +  polyA_signal   poly(A) signal: synthetic polyadenylation signal
   3684..3700    -  promoter       tet promoter (fragment): E. coli promoter for tetracycline efflux protein gene
   3812..4357    +  rep_origin     p15A ori: Plasmids containing the medium-copy-number p15A origin of replication can be propagated in E. coli cells that contain a second plasmid with the ColE1 origin.
   4445..4500    +  rep_origin     RSF ori (fragment): Plasmids containing the RSF 1030 origin of replication can be propagated in E. coli cells that contain additional plasmids with compatible origins.
   4599..4625    -  misc_feature   bom (fragment): basis of mobility region from pBR322
   4619..4666    -  mobile_element IS1 (fragment): prokaryotic transposable element IS1
   4674..4745    +  misc_feature   cer region (fragment): ColE1-derived recombination site that helps to maintain plasmids as monomers
