[The description below was written by a language model from this plasmid's Addgene catalogue record and pLannotate feature annotations shown in this document.]
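Description:
NanoLuc-TOM7 Fusion Vector is a mammalian expression plasmid of about 4.8 kb, built on the pFN31K-low Nluc CMV Flexi backbone, that expresses human TOMM7 (TOM7) fused at its N terminus to NanoLuc luciferase. In bacteria it is maintained at low copy from a p15A origin and selected with kanamycin. The annotated resistance gene is neo (nptII), placed behind tandem SV40 early and EM7 promoters and followed by a synthetic poly(A) signal. This arrangement allows the same gene to be expressed in E. coli (kanamycin resistance) and, in principle, in mammalian cells. The backbone name mentions "Hygro", but the feature table shows no hygromycin resistance gene, only the neo cassette. Several other short annotations (M13 ori, bom, RSF ori, IS1, cer, tet promoter, large T antigen) are fragments and probably backbone remnants rather than functional parts.

The expression cassette consists of the CMV immediate early enhancer and promoter, then a chimeric β-globin/immunoglobulin intron that typically improves transcript processing, and then the human codon-optimized Nluc coding sequence. A short linker joins Nluc to the small TOMM7 open reading frame, and an SV40 polyadenylation signal lies downstream. A T7 promoter just upstream of Nluc could also allow in vitro or T7-driven transcription of the fusion.

TOMM7 is a component of the mitochondrial outer membrane TOM translocase, contributing to complex assembly and stability and to PINK1/Parkin signalling on damaged mitochondria. The record does not state an intended application. A NanoLuc fusion of this kind is generally suited to use as a luminescent reporter or as a bioluminescence energy transfer (NanoBRET) donor for studying protein proximity or interactions in live mammalian cells.
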