Addgene plasmid #237166: NanoLuc-TOM7 Fusion Vector
Depositing lab: Promega Corporation.
Backbone
  Vector backbone: pFN31K-low Nluc CMV-Hygro Flexi(R) Vector
  Vector type: Mammalian Expression
Growth in bacteria
  Bacterial resistance: Kanamycin, 50 μg/mL
  Growth temperature: 37°C
  Growth strain: DH5alpha
  Copy number: Low Copy
Gene/Insert
  Gene/Insert name: TOM7
  Species: H. sapiens (human)
  Entrez Gene: TOMM7 (a.k.a. TOM7)
  Promoter: CMV
  Tag / fusion protein: NanoLuc (R) (N terminal on backbone)
  Cloning method: Other
How to cite: NanoLuc-TOM7 Fusion Vector was a gift from Promega Corporation (Addgene plasmid # 237166 ; http://n2t.net/addgene:237166 ; RRID:Addgene_237166)
